Addgene plasmid #240267: pZF43x6_luciferase
Purpose: Circuit-responsive (ZF43RE promoter) expression of firefly luciferase. Used for evaluation of Nb139-VP64 transgene activity.
Depositing lab: Gregory Neely. Depositing organization: University of Sydney. Publication: A chimeric viral platform for directed evolution in mammalian cells. Cole AJ, Denes CE, Moreno CL, Hunault L, Dobson T, Hesselson D, Neely GG. Nat Commun. 2025 May 7;16(1):4250. doi: 10.1038/s41467-025-59438-2. PubMed 40335481.
Backbone
  Vector backbone: pCMV-VSV-G
  Vector type: Mammalian Expression, Luciferase
Growth in bacteria
  Bacterial resistance: Ampicillin, 100 μg/mL
  Growth temperature: 37°C
  Growth strain: DH5alpha
  Copy number: High Copy
Gene/Insert
  Gene/Insert name: firefly luciferase (alt name: LUC)
  Species: Photinus pyralis
  Promoter: ZF43x6-C
  Cloning method: Other
Resource information
  A portion of this plasmid was derived from a plasmid made by: Joshua Leonard (Addgene #138901), and Jeff Holst.
Terms and licenses: Academic/Nonprofit Terms; Industry Terms: Not Available to Industry
Depositor comments: The ZF43x6-C sequence was PCR-amplified from Addgene #138901. The luciferase gene was PCR-amplified from plasmid pBCKS(HIV-1SDmCMVeGFP-P2A-luc2pre-IIU) described in Tiffen et al., 2010 (https://doi.org/10.1186/1476-4598-9-299)
How to cite: pZF43x6_luciferase was a gift from Gregory Neely (Addgene plasmid # 240267 ; http://n2t.net/addgene:240267 ; RRID:Addgene_240267)
