[The description below was written by a language model from this plasmid's Addgene catalogue record and pLannotate feature annotations shown in this document.]
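Description:
pZF43x6_luciferase is a 6.2 kb mammalian reporter plasmid built on the pCMV-VSV-G backbone, in which firefly luciferase (Photinus pyralis, annotated as the synthetic luc2 version) is placed under a synthetic, circuit-responsive promoter called ZF43x6-C. By its name, this promoter carries six binding sites for the engineered zinc-finger domain ZF43. The automated annotation does not recognise the sites themselves, detecting only short fragments of minimal TATA-box-type promoter sequence (minP and a TRE3G-like match) at the start of the cassette. This fits a design with low basal activity that depends on recruitment of a transcriptional activator. Downstream of the promoter lie a rabbit β-globin intron, the luciferase coding sequence, a short β-globin exon remnant and the rabbit β-globin polyadenylation signal. These processing elements are presumably retained from the parental expression vector.

For propagation in E. coli, the plasmid has a high-copy ColE1/pUC-type origin and an ampicillin resistance gene (β-lactamase) with its own promoter. It also contains pBluescript-style leftovers with no role in the reporter function: an f1 origin, lacZα and lacI fragments, lac promoter/operator elements, a T7 promoter and a partial multiple cloning site. No mammalian selection marker is annotated, so the plasmid appears suited to transient transfection.

According to the record, the promoter was amplified from an existing synthetic zinc-finger transcription factor toolkit plasmid and the luciferase gene from a lentiviral reporter construct. The plasmid serves as a luminescent readout for evaluating the activity of an Nb139-VP64 transgene, a VP64 activation-domain fusion, in work on a chimeric viral platform for directed evolution in mammalian cells. The record does not explain how Nb139-VP64 is coupled to the ZF43 response elements.
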