Features (pLannotate 1.2.2; 17 found; start..end, strand, type, name):
    194..210     +  promoter       minP (fragment): minimal TATA-box promoter with low basal activity
    246..274     +  promoter       TRE3GV promoter (fragment): 3rd-generation Tet-responsive promoter that can be activated by binding of Tet-On® 3G, optimized for retroviral and lentiviral vectors
    357..929     +  intron         β-globin intron: intron from rabbit β-globin gene
   1015..2665    +  CDS            luciferase (fragment): firefly luciferase synthetic luc2 version of the luciferase gene
   2822..2899    +  CDS            HBB (fragment): HBB_PONPY - Experimental evidence at transcript level: Swiss-Prot protein existence level 2. Involved in oxygen transport from the lung to the various peripheral tissues. From Pongo pygmaeus (Bornean orangutan).
   2970..3025    +  polyA_signal   β-globin poly(A) signal: rabbit β-globin polyadenylation signal (Gil and Proudfoot, 1987)
   3407..3423    -  protein_bind   lac operator: The lac repressor binds to the lac operator to inhibit transcription in E. coli. This inhibition can be relieved by adding lactose or isopropyl-β-D-thiogalactopyranoside (IPTG). lac repressor encoded by lacI
   3431..3461    -  promoter       lac promoter: promoter for the E. coli lac operon
   3476..3497    -  protein_bind   CAP binding site: CAP binding activates transcription in the presence of cAMP. E. coli catabolite activator protein
   3510..3602    -  CDS            lacI (fragment): lac repressor; lacI; The lac repressor binds to the lac operator to inhibit transcription in E. coli. This inhibition can be relieved by adding lactose or isopropyl-β-D-thiogalactopyranoside (IPTG).
   3785..4373    -  rep_origin     ori: high-copy-number ColE1/pMB1/pBR322/pUC origin of replication
   4544..5404    -  CDS            AmpR: β-lactamase; bla; confers resistance to ampicillin, carbenicillin, and related antibiotics
   5405..5509    -  promoter       AmpR promoter: bla
   5562..5990    -  rep_origin     f1 ori (sequence partly withheld): f1 bacteriophage origin of replication; arrow indicates direction of (+) strand synthesis
   5995..6150    -  CDS            lacZα (fragment): LacZα fragment of β-galactosidase; lacZ fragment
   6158..6176    +  promoter       T7 promoter: promoter for bacteriophage T7 RNA polymerase
   6185..6214    +  misc_feature   MCS (fragment): pBluescript multiple cloning site
>Addgene plasmid #240267 | pZF43x6_luciferase | addgene full sequence | sequence record 487172 | Addgene NGS Result
GAGCTTGGCCCATTGCATACGTTGTATCCATATCATAATATGTACATTTATATTGGCTCATGTCCAACAT
TACCGCCATGTTAGATCTGAATTACGATCGGAGTGAGGATAATTAGAGTGAGGACGATCGGAGTGAGGAA
AATTAGAGTGAGGACGATCGGAGTGAGGATAATTAGAGTGAGGACGATCCCTCTAGAGGGTATATAATGG
GGGCCACTAGTCTACTACCAGAGCTCATCGCTAGCCGTTTAGTGAACCGTCAGATCGCCTGGAGACGCCA
TCCACGCTGTTTTGACCTCCATAGAAGACACCGGGACCGATCCAGCCTCCGGTCGACCGATCCTGAGAAC
TTCAGGGTGAGTTTGGGGACCCTTGATTGTTCTTTCTTTTTCGCTATTGTAAAATTCATGTTATATGGAG
GGGGCAAAGTTTTCAGGGTGTTGTTTAGAATGGGAAGATGTCCCTTGTATCACCATGGACCCTCATGATA
ATTTTGTTTCTTTCACTTTCTACTCTGTTGACAACCATTGTCTCCTCTTATTTTCTTTTCATTTTCTGTA
ACTTTTTCGTTAAACTTTAGCTTGCATTTGTAACGAATTTTTAAATTCACTTTTGTTTATTTGTCAGATT
GTAAGTACTTTCTCTAATCACTTTTTTTTCAAGGCAATCAGGGTATATTATATTGTACTTCAGCACAGTT
TTAGAGAACAATTGTTATAATTAAATGATAAGGTAGAATATTTCTGCATATAAATTCTGGCTGGCGTGGA
AATATTCTTATTGGTAGAAACAACTACACCCTGGTCATCATCCTGCCTTTCTCTTTATGGTTACAATGAT
ATACACTGTTTGAGATGAGGATAAAATACTCTGAGTCCAAACCGGGCCCCTCTGCTAACCATGTTCATGC
CTTCTTCTCTTTCCTACAGCTCCTGGGCAACGTGCTGGTTGTTGTGCTGTCTCATCATTTTGGCAAAGAA
TTCCTCGACGGATCCCTCGAGGAATTCTGACACTATGGAAGATGCCAAAAACATTAAGAAGGGCCCAGCG
CCATTCTACCCACTCGAAGACGGGACCGCCGGCGAGCAGCTGCACAAAGCCATGAAGCGCTACGCCCTGG
TGCCCGGCACCATCGCCTTTACCGACGCACATATCGAGGTGGACATTACCTACGCCGAGTACTTCGAGAT
GAGCGTTCGGCTGGCAGAAGCTATGAAGCGCTATGGGCTGAATACAAACCATCGGATCGTGGTGTGCAGC
GAGAATAGCTTGCAGTTCTTCATGCCCGTGTTGGGTGCCCTGTTCATCGGTGTGGCTGTGGCCCCAGCTA
ACGACATCTACAACGAGCGCGAGCTGCTGAACAGCATGGGCATCAGCCAGCCCACCGTCGTATTCGTGAG
CAAGAAAGGGCTGCAAAAGATCCTCAACGTGCAAAAGAAGCTACCGATCATACAAAAGATCATCATCATG
GATAGCAAGACCGACTACCAGGGCTTCCAAAGCATGTACACCTTCGTGACTTCCCATTTGCCACCCGGCT
TCAACGAGTACGACTTCGTGCCCGAGAGCTTCGACCGGGACAAAACCATCGCCCTGATCATGAACAGTAG
TGGCAGTACCGGATTGCCCAAGGGCGTAGCCCTACCGCACCGCACCGCTTGTGTCCGATTCAGTCATGCC
CGCGACCCCATCTTCGGCAACCAGATCATCCCCGACACCGCTATCCTCAGCGTGGTGCCATTTCACCACG
GCTTCGGCATGTTCACCACGCTGGGCTACTTGATCTGCGGCTTTCGGGTCGTGCTCATGTACCGCTTCGA
GGAGGAGCTATTCTTGCGCAGCTTGCAAGACTATAAGATTCAATCTGCCCTGCTGGTGCCCACACTATTT
AGCTTCTTCGCTAAGAGCACTCTCATCGACAAGTACGACCTAAGCAACTTGCACGAGATCGCCAGCGGCG
GGGCGCCGCTCAGCAAGGAGGTAGGTGAGGCCGTGGCCAAACGCTTCCACCTACCAGGCATCCGCCAGGG
CTACGGCCTGACAGAAACAACCAGCGCCATTCTGATCACCCCCGAAGGGGACGACAAGCCTGGCGCAGTA
GGCAAGGTGGTGCCCTTCTTCGAGGCTAAGGTGGTGGACTTGGACACCGGTAAGACACTGGGTGTGAACC
AGCGCGGCGAGCTGTGCGTCCGTGGCCCCATGATCATGAGCGGCTACGTTAACAACCCCGAGGCTACAAA
CGCTCTCATCGACAAGGACGGCTGGCTGCACAGCGGCGACATCGCCTACTGGGACGAGGACGAGCACTTC
TTCATCGTGGACCGGCTGAAGAGCCTGATCAAATACAAGGGCTACCAGGTAGCCCCAGCCGAACTGGAGA
GCATCCTGCTGCAACACCCCAACATCTTCGACGCCGGGGTCGCCGGCCTGCCCGACGACGATGCCGGCGA
GCTGCCCGCCGCAGTCGTCGTGCTGGAACACGGTAAAACCATGACCGAGAAGGAGATCGTGGACTATGTG
GCCAGCCAGGTTACAACCGCCAAGAAGCTGCGCGGTGGTGTTGTGTTCGTGGACGAGGTGCCTAAAGGAC
TGACCGGCAAGTTGGACGCCCGCAAGATCCGCGAGATTCTCATTAAGGCCAAGAAGGGCGGCAAGATCGC
CGTGTCGACTGTTTAACTCAAATCCTGCACAACAGATTCTTCATGTTTGGACCAAATCAACTTGTGATAC
CATGCTCAAAGAGGCCTCAATTATATTTGAGTTTTTAATTTTTATGAAAAAAAAAAAAAAAAAAACGGAA
TTCCTCGAGGGATCCGTCGAGGAATTCACTCCTCAGGTGCAGGCTGCCTATCAGAAGGTGGTGGCTGGTG
TGGCCAATGCCCTGGCTCACAAATACCACTGAGATCTTTTTCCCTCTGCCAAAAATTATGGGGACATCAT
GAAGCCCCTTGAGCATCTGACTTCTGGCTAATAAAGGAAATTTATTTTCATTGCAATAGTGTGTTGGAAT
TTTTTGTGTCTCTCACTCGGAAGGACATATGGGAGGGCAAATCATTTAAAACATCAGAATGAGTATTTGG
TTTAGAGTTTGGCAACATATGCCCATATGCTGGCTGCCATGAACAAAGGTTGGCTATAAAGAGGTCATCA
GTATATGAAACAGCCCCCTGCTGTCCATTCCTTATTCCATAGAAAAGCCTTGACTTGAGGTTAGATTTTT
TTTATATTTTGTTTTGTGTTATTTTTTTCTTTAACATCCCTAAAATTTTCCTTACATGTTTTACTAGCCA
GATTTTTCCTCCTCTCCTGACTACTCCCAGTCATAGCTGTCCCTCTTCTCTTATGGAGATCCCTCGACGG
ATCGGCCGCAATTCGTAATCATGTCATAGCTGTTTCCTGTGTGAAATTGTTATCCGCTCACAATTCCACA
CAACATACGAGCCGGAAGCATAAAGTGTAAAGCCTGGGGTGCCTAATGAGTGAGCTAACTCACATTAATT
GCGTTGCGCTCACTGCCCGCTTTCCAGTCGGGAAACCTGTCGTGCCAGCTGCATTAATGAATCGGCCAAC
GCGCGGGGAGAGGCGGTTTGCGTATTGGGCGCTCTTCCGCTTCCTCGCTCACTGACTCGCTGCGCTCGGT
CGTTCGGCTGCGGCGAGCGGTATCAGCTCACTCAAAGGCGGTAATACGGTTATCCACAGAATCAGGGGAT
AACGCAGGAAAGAACATGTGAGCAAAAGGCCAGCAAAAGGCCAGGAACCGTAAAAAGGCCGCGTTGCTGG
CGTTTTTCCATAGGCTCCGCCCCCCTGACGAGCATCACAAAAATCGACGCTCAAGTCAGAGGTGGCGAAA
CCCGACAGGACTATAAAGATACCAGGCGTTTCCCCCTGGAAGCTCCCTCGTGCGCTCTCCTGTTCCGACC
CTGCCGCTTACCGGATACCTGTCCGCCTTTCTCCCTTCGGGAAGCGTGGCGCTTTCTCATAGCTCACGCT
GTAGGTATCTCAGTTCGGTGTAGGTCGTTCGCTCCAAGCTGGGCTGTGTGCACGAACCCCCCGTTCAGCC
CGACCGCTGCGCCTTATCCGGTAACTATCGTCTTGAGTCCAACCCGGTAAGACACGACTTATCGCCACTG
GCAGCAGCCACTGGTAACAGGATTAGCAGAGCGAGGTATGTAGGCGGTGCTACAGAGTTCTTGAAGTGGT
GGCCTAACTACGGCTACACTAGAAGAACAGTATTTGGTATCTGCGCTCTGCTGAAGCCAGTTACCTTCGG
AAAAAGAGTTGGTAGCTCTTGATCCGGCAAACAAACCACCGCTGGTAGCGGTGGTTTTTTTGTTTGCAAG
CAGCAGATTACGCGCAGAAAAAAAGGATCTCAAGAAGATCCTTTGATCTTTTCTACGGGGTCTGACGCTC
AGTGGAACGAAAACTCACGTTAAGGGATTTTGGTCATGAGATTATCAAAAAGGATCTTCACCTAGATCCT
TTTAAATTAAAAATGAAGTTTTAAATCAATCTAAAGTATATATGAGTAAACTTGGTCTGACAGTTACCAA
TGCTTAATCAGTGAGGCACCTATCTCAGCGATCTGTCTATTTCGTTCATCCATAGTTGCCTGACTCCCCG
TCGTGTAGATAACTACGATACGGGAGGGCTTACCATCTGGCCCCAGTGCTGCAATGATACCGCGAGACCC
ACGCTCACCGGCTCCAGATTTATCAGCAATAAACCAGCCAGCCGGAAGGGCCGAGCGCAGAAGTGGTCCT
GCAACTTTATCCGCCTCCATCCAGTCTATTAATTGTTGCCGGGAAGCTAGAGTAAGTAGTTCGCCAGTTA
ATAGTTTGCGCAACGTTGTTGCCATTGCTACAGGCATCGTGGTGTCACGCTCGTCGTTTGGTATGGCTTC
ATTCAGCTCCGGTTCCCAACGATCAAGGCGAGTTACATGATCCCCCATGTTGTGCAAAAAAGCGGTTAGC
TCCTTCGGTCCTCCGATCGTTGTCAGAAGTAAGTTGGCCGCAGTGTTATCACTCATGGTTATGGCAGCAC
TGCATAATTCTCTTACTGTCATGCCATCCGTAAGATGCTTTTCTGTGACTGGTGAGTACTCAACCAAGTC
ATTCTGAGAATAGTGTATGCGGCGACCGAGTTGCTCTTGCCCGGCGTCAATACGGGATAATACCGCGCCA
CATAGCAGAACTTTAAAAGTGCTCATCATTGGAAAACGTTCTTCGGGGCGAAAACTCTCAAGGATCTTAC
CGCTGTTGAGATCCAGTTCGATGTAACCCACTCGTGCACCCAACTGATCTTCAGCATCTTTTACTTTCAC
CAGCGTTTCTGGGTGAGCAAAAACAGGAAGGCAAAATGCCGCAAAAAAGGGAATAAGGGCGACACGGAAA
TGTTGAATACTCATACTCTTCCTTTTTCAATATTATTGAAGCATTTATCAGGGTTATTGTCTCATGAGCG
GATACATATTTGAATGTATTTAGAAAAATAAACAAATAGGGGTTCCGCGCACATTTCCCCGAAAAGTGCC
ACCTAAATTGTAAGCGTTAATATTTTGTTAAAATTCGCGTTAAATTTTTGTTAAATCAGCTCATTTTTTA
ACCAATAGGCCGAAATCGGCAAAATCCCTTATAAATCAAAAGAATAGACCGAGATAGGGT
[37 nt withheld, positions 5661-5697]
AAAGAACGTGGACTCCAACGTCAAAGG
[49 nt withheld, positions 5725-5773]
T
[91 nt withheld, positions 5775-5865]
G
[124 nt withheld, positions 5867-5990]
CCCATTCGCCATTCAGGCTGCGCAACTGTTGGGAAGGGCGATCGGTGCGGGCCTCTTCGCTATTACGCCA
GCTGGCGAAAGGGGGATGTGCTGCAAGGCGATTAAGTTGGGTAACGCCAGGGTTTTCCCAGTCACGACGT
TGTAAAACGACGGCCAGTGAGCGCGCGTAATACGACTCACTATAGGGCGAATTGGAGCTCCACCGCGGTG
GCGGCCGCTCTAGA
